>Addgene plasmid #187775 | MAC_C_RET | addgene full sequence | sequence record 372019 | Addgene NGS Result
CTCTTCCGCTTCCTCGCTCACTGACTCGCTGCGCTCGGTCGTTCGGCTGCGGCGAGCGGTATCAGCTCAC
TCAAAGGCGGTAATACGGTTATCCACAGAATCAGGGGATAACGCAGGAAAGAACATGTGAGCAAAAGGCC
AGCAAAAGGCCAGGAACCGTAAAAAGGCCGCGTTGCTGGCGTTTTTCCATAGGCTCCGCCCCCCTGACGA
GCATCACAAAAATCGACGCTCAAGTCAGAGGTGGCGAAACCCGACAGGACTATAAAGATACCAGGCGTTT
CCCCCTGGAAGCTCCCTCGTGCGCTCTCCTGTTCCGACCCTGCCGCTTACCGGATACCTGTCCGCCTTTC
TCCCTTCGGGAAGCGTGGCGCTTTCTCATAGCTCACGCTGTAGGTATCTCAGTTCGGTGTAGGTCGTTCG
CTCCAAGCTGGGCTGTGTGCACGAACCCCCCGTTCAGCCCGACCGCTGCGCCTTATCCGGTAACTATCGT
CTTGAGTCCAACCCGGTAAGACACGACTTATCGCCACTGGCAGCAGCCACTGGTAACAGGATTAGCAGAG
CGAGGTATGTAGGCGGTGCTACAGAGTTCTTGAAGTGGTGGCCTAACTACGGCTACACTAGAAGAACAGT
ATTTGGTATCTGCGCTCTGCTGAAGCCAGTTACCTTCGGAAAAAGAGTTGGTAGCTCTTGATCCGGCAAA
CAAACCACCGCTGGTAGCGGTGGTTTTTTTGTTTGCAAGCAGCAGATTACGCGCAGAAAAAAAGGATCTC
AAGAAGATCCTTTGATCTTTTCTACGGGGTCTGACGCTCAGTGGAACGAAAACTCACGTTAAGGGATTTT
GGTCATGAGATTATCAAAAAGGATCTTCACCTAGATCCTTTTAAATTAAAAATGAAGTTTTAAATCAATC
TAAAGTATATATGAGTAAACTTGGTCTGACAGTTACCAATGCTTAATCAGTGAGGCACCTATCTCAGCGA
TCTGTCTATTTCGTTCATCCATAGTTGCCTGACTCCCCGTCGTGTAGATAACTACGATACGGGAGGGCTT
ACCATCTGGCCCCAGTGCTGCAATGATACCGCGAGACCCACGCTCACCGGCTCCAGATTTATCAGCAATA
AACCAGCCAGCCGGAAGGGCCGAGCGCAGAAGTGGTCCTGCAACTTTATCCGCCTCCATCCAGTCTATTA
ATTGTTGCCGGGAAGCTAGAGTAAGTAGTTCGCCAGTTAATAGTTTGCGCAACGTTGTTGCCATTGCTAC
AGGCATCGTGGTGTCACGCTCGTCGTTTGGTATGGCTTCATTCAGCTCCGGTTCCCAACGATCAAGGCGA
GTTACATGATCCCCCATGTTGTGCAAAAAAGCGGTTAGCTCCTTCGGTCCTCCGATCGTTGTCAGAAGTA
AGTTGGCCGCAGTGTTATCACTCATGGTTATGGCAGCACTGCATAATTCTCTTACTGTCATGCCATCCGT
AAGATGCTTTTCTGTGACTGGTGAGTACTCAACCAAGTCATTCTGAGAATAGTGTATGCGGCGACCGAGT
TGCTCTTGCCCGGCGTCAATACGGGATAATACCGCGCCACATAGCAGAACTTTAAAAGTGCTCATCATTG
GAAAACGTTCTTCGGGGCGAAAACTCTCAAGGATCTTACCGCTGTTGAGATCCAGTTCGATGTAACCCAC
TCGTGCACCCAACTGATCTTCAGCATCTTTTACTTTCACCAGCGTTTCTGGGTGAGCAAAAACAGGAAGG
CAAAATGCCGCAAAAAAGGGAATAAGGGCGACACGGAAATGTTGAATACTCATACTCTTCCTTTTTCAAT
ATTATTGAAGCATTTATCAGGGTTATTGTCTCATGAGCGGATACATATTTGAATGTATTTAGAAAAATAA
ACAAATAGGGGTTCCGCGCACATTTCCCCGAAAAGTGCCACCTGACGTCGACGGATCGGGAGATCTCCCG
ATCCCCTATGGTGCACTCTCAGTACAATCTGCTCTGATGCCGCATAGTTAAGCCAGTATCTGCTCCCTGC
TTGTGTGTTGGAGGTCGCTGAGTAGTGCGCGAGCAAAATTTAAGCTACAACAAGGCAAGGCTTGACCGAC
AATTGCATGAAGAATCTGCTTAGGGTTAGGCGTTTTGCGCTGCTTCGCGATGTACGGGCCAGATATACGC
GTTGACATTGATTATTGACTAGTTATTAATAGTAATCAATTACGGGGTCATTAGTTCATAGCCCATATAT
GGAGTTCCGCGTTACATAACTTACGGTAAATGGCCCGCCTGGCTGACCGCCCAACGACCCCCGCCCATTG
ACGTCAATAATGACGTATGTTCCCATAGTAACGCCAATAGGGACTTTCCATTGACGTCAATGGGTGGAGT
ATTTACGGTAAACTGCCCACTTGGCAGTACATCAAGTGTATCATATGCCAAGTACGCCCCCTATTGACGT
CAATGACGGTAAATGGCCCGCCTGGCATTATGCCCAGTACATGACCTTATGGGACTTTCCTACTTGGCAG
TACATCTACGTATTAGTCATCGCTATTACCATGGTGATGCGGTTTTGGCAGTACATCAATGGGCGTGGAT
AGCGGTTTGACTCACGGGGATTTCCAAGTCTCCACCCCATTGACGTCAATGGGAGTTTGTTTTGGCACCA
AAATCAACGGGACTTTCCAAAATGTCGTAACAACTCCGCCCCATTGACGCAAATGGGCGGTAGGCGTGTA
CGGTGGGAGGTCTATATAAGCAGAGCTCTCCCTATCAGTGATAGAGATCTCCCTATCAGTGATAGAGATC
GTCGACGAGCTCGTTTAGTGAACCGTCAGATCGCCTGGAGACGCCATCCACGCTGTTTTGACCTCCATAG
AAGACACCGGGACCGATCCAGCCTCCGGACTCTAGCGTTTAAACTTAAGCTTGGTACCGAGCTCGGATCC
ACTAGTCCAGTGTGGTGGAATTCTGCAGATATCAACAAGTTTGTACAAAAAAGTTGGCACCATGGCGAAG
GCGACGTCCGGTGCCGCGGGGCTGCGTCTGCTGTTGCTGCTGCTGCTGCCGCTGCTAGGCAAAGTGGCAT
TGGGCCTCTACTTCTCGAGGGATGCTTACTGGGAGAAGCTGTATGTGGACCAGGCGGCCGGCACGCCCTT
GCTGTACGTCCATGCCCTGCGGGACGCCCCTGAGGAGGTGCCCAGCTTCCGCCTGGGCCAGCATCTCTAC
GGCACGTACCGCACACGGCTGCATGAGAACAACTGGATCTGCATCCAGGAGGACACCGGCCTCCTCTACC
TTAACCGGAGCCTGGACCATAGCTCCTGGGAGAAGCTCAGTGTCCGCAACCGCGGCTTTCCCCTGCTCAC
CGTCTACCTCAAGGTCTTCCTGTCACCCACATCCCTTCGTGAGGGCGAGTGCCAGTGGCCAGGCTGTGCC
CGCGTATACTTCTCCTTCTTCAACACCTCCTTTCCAGCCTGCAGCTCCCTCAAGCCCCGGGAGCTCTGCT
TCCCAGAGACAAGGCCCTCCTTCCGCATTCGGGAGAACCGACCCCCAGGCACCTTCCACCAGTTCCGCCT
GCTGCCTGTGCAGTTCTTGTGCCCCAACATCAGCGTGGCCTACAGGCTCCTGGAGGGTGAGGGTCTGCCC
TTCCGCTGCGCCCCGGACAGCCTGGAGGTGAGCACGCGCTGGGCCCTGGACCGCGAGCAGCGGGAGAAGT
ACGAGCTGGTGGCCGTGTGCACCGTGCACGCCGGCGCGCGCGAGGAGGTGGTGATGGTGCCCTTCCCGGT
GACCGTGTACGACGAGGACGACTCGGCGCCCACCTTCCCCGCGGGCGTCGACACCGCCAGCGCCGTGGTG
GAGTTCAAGCGGAAGGAGGACACCGTGGTGGCCACGCTGCGTGTCTTCGATGCAGACGTGGTACCTGCAT
CAGGGGAGCTGGTGAGGCGGTACACAAGCACGCTGCTCCCCGGGGACACCTGGGCCCAGCAGACCTTCCG
GGTGGAACACTGGCCCAACGAGACCTCGGTCCAGGCCAACGGCAGCTTCGTGCGGGCGACCGTACATGAC
TATAGGCTGGTTCTCAACCGGAACCTCTCCATCTCGGAGAACCGCACCATGCAGCTGGCGGTGCTGGTCA
ATGACTCAGACTTCCAGGGCCCAGGAGCGGGCGTCCTCTTGCTCCACTTCAACGTGTCGGTGCTGCCGGT
CAGCCTGCACCTGCCCAGTACCTACTCCCTCTCCGTGAGCAGGAGGGCTCGCCGATTTGCCCAGATCGGG
AAAGTCTGTGTGGAAAACTGCCAGGCATTCAGTGGCATCAACGTCCAGTACAAGCTGCATTCCTCTGGTG
CCAACTGCAGCACGCTAGGGGTGGTCACCTCAGCCGAGGACACCTCGGGGATCCTGTTTGTGAATGACAC
CAAGGCCCTGCGGCGGCCCAAGTGTGCCGAACTTCACTACATGGTGGTGGCCACCGACCAGCAGACCTCT
AGGCAGGCCCAGGCCCAGCTGCTTGTAACAGTGGAGGGGTCATATGTGGCCGAGGAGGCGGGCTGCCCCC
TGTCCTGTGCAGTCAGCAAGAGACGGCTGGAGTGTGAGGAGTGTGGCGGCCTGGGCTCCCCAACAGGCAG
GTGTGAGTGGAGGCAAGGAGATGGCAAAGGGATCACCAGGAACTTCTCCACCTGCTCTCCCAGCACCAAG
ACCTGCCCCGACGGCCACTGCGATGTTGTGGAGACCCAAGACATCAACATTTGCCCTCAGGACTGCCTCC
GGGGCAGCATTGTTGGGGGACACGAGCCTGGGGAGCCCCGGGGGATTAAAGCTGGCTATGGCACCTGCAA
CTGCTTCCCTGAGGAGGAGAAGTGCTTCTGCGAGCCCGAAGACATCCAGGATCCACTGTGCGACGAGCTG
TGCCGCACGGTGATCGCAGCCGCTGTCCTCTTCTCCTTCATCGTCTCGGTGCTGCTGTCTGCCTTCTGCA
TCCACTGCTACCACAAGTTTGCCCACAAGCCACCCATCTCCTCAGCTGAGATGACCTTCCGGAGGCCCGC
CCAGGCCTTCCCGGTCAGCTACTCCTCTTCCAGTGCCCGCCGGCCCTCGCTGGACTCCATGGAGAACCAG
GTCTCCGTGGATGCCTTCAAGATCCTGGAGGATCCAAAGTGGGAATTCCCTCGGAAGAACTTGGTTCTTG
GAAAAACTCTAGGAGAAGGCGAATTTGGAAAAGTGGTCAAGGCAACGGCCTTCCATCTGAAAGGCAGAGC
AGGGTACACCACGGTGGCCGTGAAGATGCTGAAAGAGAACGCCTCCCCGAGTGAGCTTCGAGACCTGCTG
TCAGAGTTCAACGTCCTGAAGCAGGTCAACCACCCACATGTCATCAAATTGTATGGGGCCTGCAGCCAGG
ATGGCCCGCTCCTCCTCATCGTGGAGTACGCCAAATACGGCTCCCTGCGGGGCTTCCTCCGCGAGAGCCG
CAAAGTGGGGCCTGGCTACCTGGGCAGTGGAGGCAGCCGCAACTCCAGCTCCCTGGACCACCCGGATGAG
CGGGCCCTCACCATGGGCGACCTCATCTCATTTGCCTGGCAGATCTCACAGGGGATGCAGTATCTGGCCG
AGATGAAGCTCGTTCATCGGGACTTGGCAGCCAGAAACATCCTGGTAGCTGAGGGGCGGAAGATGAAGAT
TTCGGATTTCGGCTTGTCCCGAGATGTTTATGAAGAGGATTCGTACGTGAAGAGGAGCCAGGGTCGGATT
CCAGTTAAATGGATGGCAATTGAATCCCTTTTTGATCATATCTACACCACGCAAAGTGATGTATGGTCTT
TTGGTGTCCTGCTGTGGGAGATCGTGACCCTAGGGGGAAACCCCTATCCTGGGATTCCTCCTGAGCGGCT
CTTCAACCTTCTGAAGACCGGCCACCGGATGGAGAGGCCAGACAACTGCAGCGAGGAGATGTACTGCCTG
ATGCTGCAATGCTGGAAGCAGGAGCCGGACAAAAGGCCGGTGTTTGCGGACATCAGCAAAGACCTGGAGA
AGATGATGGTTAAGAGGAGAGACTACTTGGACCTTGCGGCGTCCACTCCATCTGACTCCCTGATTTATGA
CGACGGCCTCTCAGAGGAGGAGACACCGCTGGTGGACTGTAATAATGCCCCCCTCCCTCGAGCCCTCCCT
TCCACATGGATTGAAAACAAACTCTATGGTAGAATTTCCCATGCATTTACTAGATTCCCAACTTTCTTGT
ACAAAGTGGTTGATATCAAGGCCGCCGACATCACCAGCCTGTACAAGAAAGTGGGGTGGAGCCATCCCCA
GTTCGAGAAGGGCGGAGGATCTGGCGGCGGAAGCGGCGGAGGAAGCTGGTCCCACCCTCAGTTTGAGAAA
GGCACCGAGCTGGGCAGCACCATGGCCAGCTACCCCTACGACGTGCCCGACTACGCCAAGGACAACACCG
TGCCCCTGAAGCTGATCGCCCTGCTGGCCAACGGCGAGTTCCACTCTGGCGAGCAGCTGGGCGAGACACT
GGGCATGAGCAGAGCCGCCATCAACAAGCACATCCAGACCCTGCGGGACTGGGGCGTGGACGTGTTCACA
GTGCCCGGCAAGGGCTACAGCCTGCCCGAGCCCATCCAGCTGCTGAACGCCAAGCAGATCCTGGGCCAGC
TGGATGGCGGATCTGTGGCCGTGCTGCCCGTGATCGACAGCACCAACCAGTATCTGCTCGACCGGATCGG
CGAGCTGAAGTCCGGCGACGCCTGTATCGCCGAGTACCAGCAGGCCGGCAGAGGCGGCAGGGGCAGAAAG
TGGTTCAGCCCCTTCGGCGCCAACCTGTACCTGAGCATGTTCTGGAGACTGGAACAGGGCCCAGCCGCCG
CTATTGGCCTGAGCCTGGTCATCGGCATCGTGATGGCCGAGGTGCTGCGGAAGCTGGGCGCCGACAAAGT
GCGCGTGAAGTGGCCCAACGACCTGTATCTGCAGGACCGGAAGCTGGCCGGCATCCTGGTGGAACTGACC
GGCAAAACAGGCGACGCCGCCCAGATCGTGATCGGCGCTGGCATCAACATGGCCATGCGGCGGGTGGAAG
AGAGCGTGGTCAACCAGGGCTGGATCACCCTGCAGGAAGCCGGCATCAACCTGGACCGGAACACCCTGGC
CGCCATGCTGATCAGAGAGCTGAGAGCCGCCCTGGAACTGTTCGAGCAGGAAGGCCTGGCCCCCTACCTG
AGCAGATGGGAGAAGCTGGACAACTTCATCAACCGGCCCGTGAAACTGATCATCGGCGACAAAGAGATCT
TCGGCATCAGCCGGGGCATCGACAAGCAGGGGGCCCTGCTCCTGGAACAGGACGGCATCATCAAGCCCTG
GATGGGCGGCGAGATCAGCCTGCGGAGCGCCGAGAAGTGATGACTCGAGTCTAGAGGGCCCGTTTAAACC
CGCTGATCAGCCTCGACTGTGCCTTCTAGTTGCCAGCCATCTGTTGTTTGCCCCTCCCCCGTGCCTTCCT
TGACCCTGGAAGGTGCCACTCCCACTGTCCTTTCCTAATAAAATGAGGAAATTGCATCGCATTGTCTGAG
TAGGTGTCATTCTATTCTGGGGGGTGGGGTGGGGCAGGACAGCAAGGGGGAGGATTGGGAAGACAATAGC
AGGCATGCTGGGGATGCGGTGGGCTCTATGGCTTCTGAGGCGGAAAGAACCAGCTGGGGCTCTAGGGGGT
ATCCCC
[124 nt withheld, positions 7707-7830]
C
[91 nt withheld, positions 7832-7922]
AGGGTGATGGTTCACGTACCTAGAAGTTCCTATTCCGAAGTTCCTATTCTCTAGAAAGTATAGGAACTTC
CTTGGCCAAAAAGCCTGAACTCACCGCGACGTCTGTCGAGAAGTTTCTGATCGAAAAGTTCGACAGCGTC
TCCGACCTGATGCAGCTCTCGGAGGGCGAAGAATCTCGTGCTTTCAGCTTCGATGTAGGAGGGCGTGGAT
ATGTCCTGCGGGTAAATAGCTGCGCCGATGGTTTCTACAAAGATCGTTATGTTTATCGGCACTTTGCATC
GGCCGCGCTCCCGATTCCGGAAGTGCTTGACATTGGGGAATTCAGCGAGAGCCTGACCTATTGCATCTCC
CGCCGTGCACAGGGTGTCACGTTGCAAGACCTGCCTGAAACCGAACTGCCCGCTGTTCTGCAGCCGGTCG
CGGAGGCCATGGATGCGATCGCTGCGGCCGATCTTAGCCAGACGAGCGGGTTCGGCCCATTCGGACCGCA
AGGAATCGGTCAATACACTACATGGCGTGATTTCATATGCGCGATTGCTGATCCCCATGTGTATCACTGG
CAAACTGTGATGGACGACACCGTCAGTGCGTCCGTCGCGCAGGCTCTCGATGAGCTGATGCTTTGGGCCG
AGGACTGCCCCGAAGTCCGGCACCTCGTGCACGCGGATTTCGGCTCCAACAATGTCCTGACGGACAATGG
CCGCATAACAGCGGTCATTGACTGGAGCGAGGCGATGTTCGGGGATTCCCAATACGAGGTCGCCAACATC
TTCTTCTGGAGGCCGTGGTTGGCTTGTATGGAGCAGCAGACGCGCTACTTCGAGCGGAGGCATCCGGAGC
TTGCAGGATCGCCGCGGCTCCGGGCGTATATGCTCCGCATTGGTCTTGACCAACTCTATCAGAGCTTGGT
TGACGGCAATTTCGATGATGCAGCTTGGGCGCAGGGTCGATGCGACGCAATCGTCCGATCCGGAGCCGGG
ACTGTCGGGCGTACACAAATCGCCCGCAGAAGCGCGGCCGTCTGGACCGATGGCTGTGTAGAAGTACTCG
CCGATAGTGGAAACCGACGCCCCAGCACTCGTCCGAGGGCAAAGGAATAGCACGTACTACGAGATTTCGA
TTCCACCGCCGCCTTCTATGAAAGGTTGGGCTTCGGAATCGTTTTCCGGGACGCCGGCTGGATGATCCTC
CAGCGCGGGGATCTCATGCTGGAGTTCTTCGCCCACCCCAACTTGTTTATTGCAGCTTATAATGGTTACA
AATAAAGCAATAGCATCACAAATTTCACAAATAAAGCATTTTTTTCACTGCATTCTAGTTGTGGTTTGTC
CAAACTCATCAATGTATCTTATCATGTCTGTATACCGTCGACCTCTAGCTAGAGCTTGGCGTAATCATGG
TCATAGCTGTTTCCTGTGTGAAATTGTTATCCGCTCACAATTCCACACAACATACGAGCCGGAAGCATAA
AGTGTAAAGCCTGGGGTGCCTAATGAGTGAGCTAACTCACATTAATTGCGTTGCGCTCACTGCCCGCTTT
CCAGTCGGGAAACCTGTCGTGCCAGCTGCATTAATGAATCGGCCAACGCGCGGGGAGAGGCGGTTTGCGT
ATTGGGCG
Features (pLannotate 1.2.2; 24 found; start..end, strand, type, name):
    184..772     -  rep_origin     ori: high-copy-number ColE1/pMB1/pBR322/pUC origin of replication
    943..1803    -  CDS            AmpR: β-lactamase; bla; confers resistance to ampicillin, carbenicillin, and related antibiotics
   1804..1908    -  promoter       AmpR promoter: bla
   1967..2019    -  misc_feature   bom (fragment): basis of mobility region from pBR322
   2174..2553    +  enhancer       CMV enhancer: human cytomegalovirus immediate early enhancer
   2554..2757    +  promoter       CMV promoter: human cytomegalovirus (CMV) immediate early promoter
   2759..2778    +  promoter       PLtetO-1 promoter (fragment): modified phage lambda PL promoter with tet operator sites (Lutz and Bujard, 1997)
   2780..2799    +  promoter       PLtetO-1 promoter (fragment): modified phage lambda PL promoter with tet operator sites (Lutz and Bujard, 1997)
   2807..2840    +  promoter       TRE3GV promoter (fragment): 3rd-generation Tet-responsive promoter that can be activated by binding of Tet-On® 3G, optimized for retroviral and lentiviral vectors
   2976..2993    +  protein_bind   attB1 (fragment): mutant version of attB; core recombination site for the Gateway® BP reaction BP Clonase™
   3002..6190    +  CDS            RET: RET_HUMAN - Also known as CDHF12, CDHR16, PTC, RET51. Experimental evidence at protein level: Swiss-Prot protein existence level 1. Receptor tyrosine-protein kinase involved in numerous cellular mechanisms including cell proliferation, neuronal navigation, cell migration, and cell differentiation upon binding with glial cell derived neurotrophic factor family ligands. Phosphorylates PTK2/FAK1. Regulates both cell death/survival balance and positional information. Required for the molecular mechanisms orchestration during intestine organogenesis; involved in the development of enteric nervous s
   6217..6240    -  protein_bind   attB2: mutant version of attB; recombination site for the Gateway® BP reaction BP Clonase™
   6428..7387    +  CDS            birA: BIRA_ECOLI - Also known as bioR, dhbB. Experimental evidence at protein level: Swiss-Prot protein existence level 1. Acts both as a biotin--[acetyl-CoA-carboxylase] ligase and a biotin-operon repressor. In the presence of ATP, BirA activates biotin to form the BirA-biotinyl-5'-adenylate (BirA-bio-5'-AMP or holoBirA) complex. HoloBirA can either transfer the biotinyl moiety to the biotin carboxyl carrier protein (BCCP) subunit of acetyl-CoA carboxylase, or bind to the biotin operator site and inhibit transcription of the operon. From Escherichia coli (strain K12).
   7437..7661    +  polyA_signal   bGH poly(A) signal: bovine growth hormone polyadenylation signal
   7665..7686    +  promoter       SV40 promoter (fragment): SV40 enhancer and early promoter
   7707..7940    +  rep_origin     f1 ori (fragment) (sequence partly withheld): f1 bacteriophage origin of replication; arrow indicates direction of (+) strand synthesis
   7945..7992    +  protein_bind   FRT: FLP-mediated recombination occurs in the 8-bp core sequence TCTAGAAA (Turan and Bode, 2011). FLP recombinase from the Saccharomyces cerevisiae 2μ plasmid
   8000..9022    +  CDS            HygR: aminoglycoside phosphotransferase from E. coli; aph(4)-Ia; confers resistance to hygromycin
   9032..9157    +  CDS            ble (fragment): BLE_KLEPN - Experimental evidence at protein level: Swiss-Prot protein existence level 1. Binding protein with a strong affinity to the bleomycin family of antibiotics. Binds to CL990; an antimitotic-antibiotic compound. From Klebsiella pneumoniae.
   9152..9273    +  polyA_signal   SV40 poly(A) signal: SV40 polyadenylation signal
   9346..9362    -  protein_bind   lac operator: The lac repressor binds to the lac operator to inhibit transcription in E. coli. This inhibition can be relieved by adding lactose or isopropyl-β-D-thiogalactopyranoside (IPTG). lac repressor encoded by lacI
   9370..9400    -  promoter       lac promoter: promoter for the E. coli lac operon
   9415..9436    -  protein_bind   CAP binding site: CAP binding activates transcription in the presence of cAMP. E. coli catabolite activator protein
   9449..1       -  CDS            lacI (fragment) (across the origin): lac repressor; lacI; The lac repressor binds to the lac operator to inhibit transcription in E. coli. This inhibition can be relieved by adding lactose or isopropyl-β-D-thiogalactopyranoside (IPTG).
