[The description below was written by a language model from this plasmid's Addgene catalogue record and pLannotate feature annotations shown in this document.]
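Description:
MAC_C_RET is a 9.5 kb mammalian expression plasmid in which the human receptor tyrosine kinase RET has been moved by Gateway cloning into the MAC-tag-C backbone, so that the tag is placed at the C-terminus of the protein. It is maintained in E. coli through a high-copy ColE1/pUC-type origin and an ampicillin resistance gene (β-lactamase with its own promoter). A partial f1 origin and lac promoter/operator remnants are also present as backbone carry-over.

The expression cassette is driven by the CMV immediate-early enhancer and promoter. This is followed by short matches annotated as tet-operator-containing promoter fragments, which suggests a tetracycline-regulatable CMV arrangement, although the record does not state this explicitly. The RET open reading frame sits between attB1 and attB2 recombination sites. Downstream of attB2 is a coding region matching E. coli BirA biotin ligase, terminated by a bGH polyadenylation signal. The feature table does not annotate any other tag components or specify the BirA variant. A biotin ligase fused to a bait protein is the basis of proximity-dependent biotinylation, in which neighbouring proteins are labelled for capture and identification.

An FRT site lies directly upstream of a hygromycin resistance gene that has an SV40 polyadenylation signal but no complete promoter of its own. This layout is typical of vectors integrated by FLP recombinase into a genomic FRT landing site, where insertion activates the marker and allows selection of isogenic stable lines. The stated purpose is MAC-tagged expression of human RET, and the associated study mapped physical and functional interactomes of human receptor tyrosine kinases.
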