Addgene plasmid #187775: MAC_C_RET
Purpose: MAC-tagged gene expression of human RET
Depositing lab: Markku Varjosalo. Depositing organization: University of Helsinki, Institute of Biotechnology. Publication: Physical and functional interactome atlas of human receptor tyrosine kinases. Salokas K, Liu X, Ohman T, Chowdhury I, Gawriyski L, Keskitalo S, Varjosalo M. EMBO Rep. 2022 Apr 5:e54041. doi: 10.15252/embr.202154041. PubMed 35384245.
Backbone
  Vector backbone: MAC-tag-C
  Vector type: Mammalian Expression
Growth in bacteria
  Bacterial resistance: Ampicillin, 100 μg/mL
  Growth temperature: 37°C
  Growth strain: DH5alpha
  Copy number: High Copy
Gene/Insert
  Gene/Insert name: RET
  Species: H. sapiens (human)
  Entrez Gene: RET (a.k.a. CDHF12, CDHR16, HSCR1, MEN2A, MEN2B, MTC1, PTC, RET-ELE1)
  Cloning method: Gateway Cloning
Terms and licenses: Academic/Nonprofit Terms; Industry Terms: Not Available to Industry
How to cite: MAC_C_RET was a gift from Markku Varjosalo (Addgene plasmid # 187775 ; http://n2t.net/addgene:187775 ; RRID:Addgene_187775)
